>Addgene plasmid #66198 | pYLsgRNA-AtU3b | depositor full sequence | sequence record 112927 | Full Sequence
GGATCCAGCGTGGGTCTCGGTTTTAGAGCTAGAAATAGCAAGTTAAAATAAGGCTAGTCCGTTATCAACT
TGAAAAAGTGGCACCGAGTCGGTGCTTTTTTTCAAGAGCTTGGAGTGGATGGAATTTTCCTCCGTTTTAC
CTGTGGAATCGGCAGCAAAGGATTTACTTTAAATTTTTTCTTATGCAGCCTGTGATGGATAACTGAATCA
AACAAATGGCGTCTGGGTTTAAGAAGATCTGTTTTGGCTATGTTGGACGAAACAAGTGAACTTTTAGGAT
CAACTTCAGTTTATATATGGAGCTTATATCGAGCAATAAGATAAGTGGGCTTTTTATGTAATTTAATGGG
CTATCGTCCATAGATTCACTAATACCCATGCCCAGTACCCATGTATGCGTTTCATATAAGCTCCTAATTT
CTCCCACATCGCTCAAATCTAAACAAATCTTGTTGTATATATAACACTGAGGGAGCAACATTGGTCAAGA
GACCTCTGAAGATAACATACTAAGCTTGGCACTGGCCGTCGTTTTACAACGTCGTGACTGGGAAAACCCT
GGCGTTACCCAACTTAATCGCCTTGCAGCACATCCCCCTTTCGCCAGCTGGCGTAATAGCGAAGAGGCCC
GCACCGATCGCCCTTCCCAACAGTTGCGCAGCCTGAATGGCGAATGGCGCCTGATGCGGTATTTTCTCCT
TACGCATCTGTGCGGTATTTCACACCGCATATGGTGCACTCTCAGTACAATCTGCTCTGATGCCGCATAG
TTAAGCCAGCCCCGACACCCGCCAACACCCGCTGACGCGCCCTGACGGGCTTGTCTGCTCCCGGCATCCG
CTTACAGACAAGCTGTGACCGTCTCCGGGAGCTGCATGTGTCAGAGGTTTTCACCGTCATCACCGAAACG
CGCGAGACGAAAGGGCCTCGTGATACGCCTATTTTTATAGGTTAATGTCATGATAATAATGGTTTCTTAG
ACGTCAGGTGGCACTTTTCGGGGAAATGTGCGCGGAACCCCTATTTGTTTATTTTTCTAAATACATTCAA
ATATGTATCCGCTCATGAGACAATAACCCTGATAAATGCTTCAATAATATTGAAAAAGGAAGAGTATGAG
TATTCAACATTTCCGTGTCGCCCTTATTCCCTTTTTTGCGGCATTTTGCCTTCCTGTTTTTGCTCACCCA
GAAACGCTGGTGAAAGTAAAAGATGCTGAAGATCAGTTGGGTGCACGAGTGGGTTACATCGAACTGGATC
TCAACAGCGGTAAGATCCTTGAGAGTTTTCGCCCCGAAGAACGTTTTCCAATGATGAGCACTTTTAAAGT
TCTGCTATGTGGCGCGGTATTATCCCGTATTGACGCCGGGCAAGAGCAACTCGGTCGCCGCATACACTAT
TCTCAGAATGACTTGGTTGAGTACTCACCAGTCACAGAAAAGCATCTTACGGATGGCATGACAGTAAGAG
AATTATGCAGTGCTGCCATAACCATGAGTGATAACACTGCGGCCAACTTACTTCTGACAACGATCGGAGG
ACCGAAGGAGCTAACCGCTTTTTTGCACAACATGGGGGATCATGTAACTCGCCTTGATCGTTGGGAACCG
GAGCTGAATGAAGCCATACCAAACGACGAGCGTGACACCACGATGCCTGTAGCAATGGCAACAACGTTGC
GCAAACTATTAACTGGCGAACTACTTACTCTAGCTTCCCGGCAACAATTAATAGACTGGATGGAGGCGGA
TAAAGTTGCAGGACCACTTCTGCGCTCGGCCCTTCCGGCTGGCTGGTTTATTGCTGATAAATCTGGAGCC
GGTGAGCGTGGGTCTCGCGGTATCATTGCAGCACTGGGGCCAGATGGTAAGCCCTCCCGTATCGTAGTTA
TCTACACGACGGGGAGTCAGGCAACTATGGATGAACGAAATAGACAGATCGCTGAGATAGGTGCCTCACT
GATTAAGCATTGGTAACTGTCAGACCAAGTTTACTCATATATACTTTAGATTGATTTAAAACTTCATTTT
TAATTTAAAAGGATCTAGGTGAAGATCCTTTTTGATAATCTCATGACCAAAATCCCTTAACGTGAGTTTT
CGTTCCACTGAGCGTCAGACCCCGTAGAAAAGATCAAAGGATCTTCTTGAGATCCTTTTTTTCTGCGCGT
AATCTGCTGCTTGCAAACAAAAAAACCACCGCTACCAGCGGTGGTTTGTTTGCCGGATCAAGAGCTACCA
ACTCTTTTTCCGAAGGTAACTGGCTTCAGCAGAGCGCAGATACCAAATACTGTTCTTCTAGTGTAGCCGT
AGTTAGGCCACCACTTCAAGAACTCTGTAGCACCGCCTACATACCTCGCTCTGCTAATCCTGTTACCAGT
GGCTGCTGCCAGTGGCGATAAGTCGTGTCTTACCGGGTTGGACTCAAGACGATAGTTACCGGATAAGGCG
CAGCGGTCGGGCTGAACGGGGGGTTCGTGCACACAGCCCAGCTTGGAGCGAACGACCTACACCGAACTGA
GATACCTACAGCGTGAGCTATGAGAAAGCGCCACGCTTCCCGAAGGGAGAAAGGCGGACAGGTATCCGGT
AAGCGGCAGGGTCGGAACAGGAGAGCGCACGAGGGAGCTTCCAGGGGGAAACGCCTGGTATCTTTATAGT
CCTGTCGGGTTTCGCCACCTCTGACTTGAGCGTCGATTTTTGTGATGCTCGTCAGGGGGGCGGAGCCTAT
GGAAAAACGCCAGCAACGCGGCCTTTTTACGGTTCCTGGCCTTTTGCTGGCCTTTTGCTCACATGTTCTT
TCCTGCGTTATCCCCTGATTCTGTGGATAACCGTATTACCGCCTTTGAGTGAGCTGATACCGCTCGCCGC
AGCCGAACGACCGAGCGCAGCGAGTCAGTGAGCGAGGAAGCGGAAGAGCGCCCAATACGCAAACCGCCTC
TCCCCGCGCGTTGGCCGATTCATTAATGCAGCTGGCACGACAGGTTTCCCGACTGGAAAGCGGGCAGTGA
GCGCAACGCAATTAATGTGAGTTAGCTCACTCATTAGGCACCCCAGGCTTTACACTTTATGCTTCCGGCT
CGTATGTTGTGTGGAATTGTGAGCGGATAACAATTTCACACAGGAAACAGCTATGACCATGATTACGAAT
TCGAGCTCGGTACCCGG
Features (pLannotate 1.2.2; 12 found; start..end, strand, type, name):
     20..95      +  misc_RNA       gRNA scaffold: guide RNA scaffold for the Streptococcus pyogenes CRISPR/Cas9 system
    520..674     +  CDS            lacZα (fragment): LacZα fragment of β-galactosidase; lacZ fragment
    680..779     -  misc_feature   bom (fragment): basis of mobility region from pBR322
    881..916     -  CDS            rop (fragment): Rop protein, which maintains plasmids at low copy number; rop
   1011..1115    +  promoter       AmpR promoter: bla
   1116..1976    +  CDS            AmpR: β-lactamase; bla; confers resistance to ampicillin, carbenicillin, and related antibiotics
   2147..2735    +  rep_origin     ori: high-copy-number ColE1/pMB1/pBR322/pUC origin of replication
   2918..3010    +  CDS            lacI (fragment): lac repressor; lacI; The lac repressor binds to the lac operator to inhibit transcription in E. coli. This inhibition can be relieved by adding lactose or isopropyl-β-D-thiogalactopyranoside (IPTG).
   3023..3044    +  protein_bind   CAP binding site: CAP binding activates transcription in the presence of cAMP. E. coli catabolite activator protein
   3059..3089    +  promoter       lac promoter: promoter for the E. coli lac operon
   3097..3113    +  protein_bind   lac operator: The lac repressor binds to the lac operator to inhibit transcription in E. coli. This inhibition can be relieved by adding lactose or isopropyl-β-D-thiogalactopyranoside (IPTG). lac repressor encoded by lacI
   3147..6       +  misc_feature   MCS (fragment) (across the origin): pUC18/19 multiple cloning site
