[The description below was written by a language model from this plasmid's Addgene catalogue record and pLannotate feature annotations shown in this document.]
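Description:
pYLsgRNA-AtU3b is a small (about 3.2 kb) pUC18-derived cloning vector deposited as an empty backbone for building single guide RNA expression cassettes intended for use in plants. It is propagated in E. coli from the high-copy ColE1/pUC-type origin and selected with ampicillin through the bla (AmpR) gene and its own promoter. The rest of the backbone carries typical pUC remnants: the lac promoter with its CAP binding site and lac operator, a fragment of the pUC18/19 multiple cloning site, a partial lacZα coding region, and short fragments of lacI, bom and rop that appear to be non-functional carry-overs.

The only annotated functional payload element is the Streptococcus pyogenes Cas9 guide RNA scaffold, located just downstream of the MCS remnant. The plasmid name suggests that the sgRNA is meant to be driven by an Arabidopsis U3b small nuclear RNA promoter, a Pol III-type promoter suited to dicot plants, but the automated feature table does not annotate any such promoter, so its presence and position cannot be confirmed from the annotation alone. No target spacer is included; users supply their own target sequence to join promoter and scaffold into a complete sgRNA cassette.

The plasmid contains no Cas9 gene, plant selection marker or T-DNA borders, so it serves as an intermediate or template vector rather than a plant transformation construct. According to the associated publication title and depositor comments, it belongs to a CRISPR/Cas9 toolkit for multiplex genome editing in monocot and dicot plants. The record does not detail how finished cassettes are passed on to other vectors in that system.
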