Addgene plasmid #66198: pYLsgRNA-AtU3b
Purpose: (Empty Backbone) cloning of sgRNAs for expression in plants
Depositing lab: Yao-Guang Liu. Depositing organization: South China Agricultural University (SCAU). Publication: A robust CRISPR/Cas9 system for convenient, high-efficiency multiplex genome editing in monocot and dicot plants. Ma X, Zhang Q, Zhu Q, Liu W, Chen Y, Qiu R, Wang B, Yang Z, Li H, Lin Y, Xie Y, Shen R, Chen S, Wang Z, Chen Y, Guo J, Chen L, Zhao X, Dong Z, Liu YG. Mol Plant. 2015 Apr 24. pii: S1674-2052(15)00204-X. doi: 10.1016/j.molp.2015.04.007. PubMed 25917172.
Backbone
  Vector backbone: based on pUC18
  Vector type: Cloning Vector
Growth in bacteria
  Bacterial resistance: Ampicillin, 100 μg/mL
  Growth temperature: 37°C
  Growth strain: DH10B
  Copy number: Unknown
Gene/Insert
  Gene/Insert name: None
Terms and licenses: Academic/Nonprofit Terms; Industry Terms: Not Available to Industry
Depositor comments: Accession number KR029097 Please see our published protocol for using these plasmids. Ma, X. and Liu, Y.-G. 2016. CRISPR/Cas9-based multiplex genome editing in monocot and dicot plants. Curr. Protoc. Mol. Biol. 115:31.6.1-31.6.21. http://onlinelibrary.wiley.com/doi/10.1002/cpmb.10/abstract doi: 10.1002/cpmb.10
How to cite: pYLsgRNA-AtU3b was a gift from Yao-Guang Liu (Addgene plasmid # 66198 ; http://n2t.net/addgene:66198 ; RRID:Addgene_66198)
