>Addgene plasmid #66198 | pYLsgRNA-AtU3b | addgene partial sequence | sequence record 121203 | pBRforEco 5'-AATAGGCGTATCACGAGGC-3'
ACCTCTGACACATGCAGCTCCCGGAGACGGTCACAGCTTGTCTGTAAGCGGATGCCGGGAGCAGACAAGC
CCGTCAGGGCGCGTCAGCGGGTGTTGGCGGGTGTCGGGGCTGGCTTAACTATGCGGCATCAGAGCAGATT
GTACTGAGAGTGCACCATATGCGGTGTGAAATACCGCACAGATGCGTAAGGAGAAAATACCGCATCAGGC
GCCATTCGCCATTCAGGCTGCGCAACTGTTGGGAAGGGCGATCGGTGCGGGCCTCTTCGCTATTACGCCA
GCTGGCGAAAGGGGGATGTGCTGCAAGGCGATTAAGTTGGGTAACGCCAGGGTTTTCCCAGTCACGACGT
TGTAAAACGACGGCCAGTGCCAAGCTTAGTATGTTATCTTCAGAGGTCTCTTGACCAATGTTGCTCCCTC
AGTGTTATATATACAACAAGATTTGTTTAGATTTGAGCGATGTGGGAGAAATTAGGAGCTTATATGAAAC
GCATACATGGGTACTGGGCATGGGTATTAGTGAATCTATGGACGATAGCCCATTAAATTACATAAAAAGC
CCACTTATCTTATTGCTCGATATAAGCTCCATATATAAACTGAAGTTGATCCTAAAAGTTCACTTGTTTC
GTCCAACATAGCCAAAACAGATCTTCTTAAACCCAGACGCCATTTGTTTGATTCAGTTATCCATCACAGG
CTGCATAAGAAAAAATTTAAAGTAAATCCTTTGCTGCCGATTCCACAGGTAAAACGGAGGAAAATTCCAT
CCACTCCAAGCTCTTGAA
