>Addgene plasmid #66198 | pYLsgRNA-AtU3b | addgene partial sequence | sequence record 121237 | pUC-4 5'-CAGTGAGCGAGGAAGCGGAAGAGCGCCCAA-3'
CCGCGCGTTGGCCGATTCATTAATGCAGCTGGCACGACAGGTTTCCCGACTGGAAAGCGGGCAGTGAGCG
CAACGCAATTAATGTGAGTTAGCTCACTCATTAGGCACCCCAGGCTTTACACTTTATGCTTCCGGCTCGT
ATGTTGTGTGGAATTGTGAGCGGATAACAATTTCACACAGGAAACAGCTATGACCATGATTACGAATTCG
AGCTCGGTACCCGGGGATCCAGCGTGGGTCTCGGTTTTAGAGCTAGAAATAGCAAGTTAAAATAAGGCTA
GTCCGTTATCAACTTGAAAAAGTGGCACCGAGTCGGTGCTTTTTTTCAAGAGCTTGGAGTGGATGGAATT
TTCCTCCGTTTTACCTGTGGAATCGGCAGCAAAGGATTTACTTTAAATTTTTTCTTATGCAGCCTGTGAT
GGATAACTGAATCAAACAAATGGCGTCTGGGTTTAAGAAGATCTGTTTTGGCTATGTTGGACGAAACAAG
TGAACTTTTAGGATCAACTTCAGTTTATATATGGAGCTTATATCGAGCAATAAGATAAGTGGGCTTTTTA
TGTAATTTAATGGGCTATCGTCCATAGATTCACTAATACCCATGCCCAGTACCCATGTATGCGTTTCATA
TAAGCTCCTAATTTCTCCCACATCGCTCAAATCTAAACAAATCTTGTTGTATATATAACACTGAGGGAGC
AACATTGGTCAAGAGACCTCTGAAGATAACATACTAAGCTTGGCACTGGCCGTCGTT
